>Addgene plasmid #198446 | gZiPro W83F | addgene full sequence | sequence record 389029 | Addgene NGS Result
TTCTTGAAGACGAAAGGGCCTCGTGATACGCCTATTTTTATAGGTTAATGTCATGATAATAATGGTTTCT
TAGACGTCAGGTGGCACTTTTCGGGGAAATGTGCGCGGAACCCCTATTTGTTTATTTTTCTAAATACATT
CAAATATGTATCCGCTCATGAGACAATAACCCTGATAAATGCTTCAATAATATTGAAAAAGGAAGAGTAT
GAGTATTCAACATTTCCGTGTCGCCCTTATTCCCTTTTTTGCGGCATTTTGCCTTCCTGTTTTTGCTCAC
CCAGAAACGCTGGTGAAAGTAAAAGATGCTGAAGATCAGTTGGGTGCACGAGTGGGTTACATCGAACTGG
ATCTCAACAGCGGTAAGATCCTTGAGAGTTTTCGCCCCGAAGAACGTTTTCCAATGATGAGCACTTTTAA
AGTTCTGCTATGTGGCGCGGTATTATCCCGTGTTGACGCCGGGCAAGAGCAACTCGGTCGCCGCATACAC
TATTCTCAGAATGACTTGGTTGAGTACTCACCAGTCACAGAAAAGCATCTTACGGATGGCATGACAGTAA
GAGAATTATGCAGTGCTGCCATAACCATGAGTGATAACACTGCGGCCAACTTACTTCTGACAACGATCGG
AGGACCGAAGGAGCTAACCGCTTTTTTGCACAACATGGGGGATCATGTAACTCGCCTTGATCGTTGGGAA
CCGGAGCTGAATGAAGCCATACCAAACGACGAGCGTGACACCACGATGCCTGCAGCAATGGCAACAACGT
TGCGCAAACTATTAACTGGCGAACTACTTACTCTAGCTTCCCGGCAACAATTAATAGACTGGATGGAGGC
GGATAAAGTTGCAGGACCACTTCTGCGCTCGGCCCTTCCGGCTGGCTGGTTTATTGCTGATAAATCTGGA
GCCGGTGAGCGTGGGTCTCGCGGTATCATTGCAGCACTGGGGCCAGATGGTAAGCCCTCCCGTATCGTAG
TTATCTACACGACGGGGAGTCAGGCAACTATGGATGAACGAAATAGACAGATCGCTGAGATAGGTGCCTC
ACTGATTAAGCATTGGTAACTGTCAGACCAAGTTTACTCATATATACTTTAGATTGATTTAAAACTTCAT
TTTTAATTTAAAAGGATCTAGGTGAAGATCCTTTTTGATAATCTCATGACCAAAATCCCTTAACGTGAGT
TTTCGTTCCACTGAGCGTCAGACCCCGTAGAAAAGATCAAAGGATCTTCTTGAGATCCTTTTTTTCTGCG
CGTAATCTGCTGCTTGCAAACAAAAAAACCACCGCTACCAGCGGTGGTTTGTTTGCCGGATCAAGAGCTA
CCAACTCTTTTTCCGAAGGTAACTGGCTTCAGCAGAGCGCAGATACCAAATACTGTCCTTCTAGTGTAGC
CGTAGTTAGGCCACCACTTCAAGAACTCTGTAGCACCGCCTACATACCTCGCTCTGCTAATCCTGTTACC
AGTGGCTGCTGCCAGTGGCGATAAGTCGTGTCTTACCGGGTTGGACTCAAGACGATAGTTACCGGATAAG
GCGCAGCGGTCGGGCTGAACGGGGGGTTCGTGCACACAGCCCAGCTTGGAGCGAACGACCTACACCGAAC
TGAGATACCTACAGCGTGAGCTATGAGAAAGCGCCACGCTTCCCGAAGGGAGAAAGGCGGACAGGTATCC
GGTAAGCGGCAGGGTCGGAACAGGAGAGCGCACGAGGGAGCTTCCAGGGGGAAACGCCTGGTATCTTTAT
AGTCCTGTCGGGTTTCGCCACCTCTGACTTGAGCGTCGATTTTTGTGATGCTCGTCAGGGGGGCGGAGCC
TATGGAAAAACGCCAGCAACGCGGCCTTTTTACGGTTCCTGGCCTTTTGCTGGCCTTTTGCTCACATGTT
CTTTCCTGCGTTATCCCCTGATTCTGTGGATAACCGTATTACCGCCTTTGAGTGAGCTGATACCGCTCGC
CGCAGCCGAACGACCGAGCGCAGCGAGTCAGTGAGCGAGGAAGCGGAAGAGCGCCTGATGCGGTATTTTC
TCCTTACGCATCTGTGCGGTATTTCACACCGCAATGGTGCACTCTCAGTACAATCTGCTCTGATGCCGCA
TAGTTAAGCCAGTATACACTCCGCTATCGCTACGTGACTGGGTCATGGCTGCGCCCCGACACCCGCCAAC
ACCCGCTGACGCGCCCTGACGGGCTTGTCTGCTCCCGGCATCCGCTTACAGACAAGCTGTGACCGTCTCC
GGGAGCTGCATGTGTCAGAGGTTTTCACCGTCATCACCGAAACGCGCGAGGCAGCTGCGGTAAAGCTCAT
CAGCGTGGTCGTGAAGCGATTCACAGATGTCTGCCTGTTCATCCGCGTCCAGCTCGTTGAGTTTCTCCAG
AAGCGTTAATGTCTGGCTTCTGATAAAGCGGGCCATGTTAAGGGCGGTTTTTTCCTGTTTGGTCACTGAT
GCCTCCGTGTAAGGGGGATTTCTGTTCATGGGGGTAATGATACCGATGAAACGAGAGAGGATGCTCACGA
TACGGGTTACTGATGATGAACATGCCCGGTTACTGGAACGTTGTGAGGGTAAACAACTGGCGGTATGGAT
GCGGCGGGACCAGAGAAAAATCACTCAGGGTCAATGCCAGCGCTTCGTTAATACAGATGTAGGTGTTCCA
CAGGGTAGCCAGCAGCATCCTGCGATGCAGATCCGGAACATAATGGTGCAGGGCGCTGACTTCCGCGTTT
CCAGACTTTACGAAACACGGAAACCGAAGACCATTCATGTTGTTGCTCAGGTCGCAGACGTTTTGCAGCA
GCAGTCGCTTCACGTTCGCTCGCGTATCGGTGATTCATTCTGCTAACCAGTAAGGCAACCCCGCCAGCCT
AGCCGGGTCCTCAACGACAGGAGCACGATCATGCGCACCCGTGGCCAGGACCCAACGCTGCCCGAGATGC
GCCGCGTGCGGCTGCTGGAGATGGCGGACGCGATGGATATGTTCTGCCAAGGGTTGGTTTGCGCATTCAC
AGTTCTCCGCAAGAATTGATTGGCTCCAATTCTTGGAGTGGTGAATCCGTTAGCGAGGTGCCGCCGGCTT
CCATTCAGGTCGAGGTGGCCCGGCTCCATGCACCGCGACGCAACGCGGGGAGGCAGACAAGGTATAGGGC
GGCGCCTACAATCCATGCCAACCCGTTCCATGTGCTCGCCGAGGCGGCATAAATCGCCGTGACGATCAGC
GGTCCAATGATCGAAGTTAGGCTGGTAAGAGCCGCGAGCGATCCTTGAAGCTGTCCCTGATGGTCGTCAT
CTACCTGCCTGGACAGCATGGCCTGCAACGCGGGCATCCCGATGCCGCCGGAAGCGAGAAGAATCATAAT
GGGGAAGGCCATCCAGCCTCGCGTCGCGAACGCCAGCAAGACGTAGCCCAGCGCGTCGGCCGCCATGCCG
GCGATAATGGCCTGCTTCTCGCCGAAACGTTTGGTGGCGGGACCAGTGACGAAGGCTTGAGCGAGGGCGT
GCAAGATTCCGAATACCGCAAGCGACAGGCCGATCATCGTCGCGCTCCAGCGAAAGCGGTCCTCGCCGAA
AATGACCCAGAGCGCTGCCGGCACCTGTCCTACGAGTTGCATGATAAAGAAGACAGTCATAAGTGCGGCG
ACGATAGTCATGCCCCGCGCCCACCGGAAGGAGCTGACTGGGTTGAAGGCTCTCAAGGGCATCGGTCGAG
ATCCCGGTGCCTAATGAGTGAGCTAACTTACATTAATTGCGTTGCGCTCACTGCCCGCTTTCCAGTCGGG
AAACCTGTCGTGCCAGCTGCATTAATGAATCGGCCAACGCGCGGGGAGAGGCGGTTTGCGTATTGGGCGC
CAGGGTGGTTTTTCTTTTCACCAGTGAGACGGGCAACAGCTGATTGCCCTTCACCGCCTGGCCCTGAGAG
AGTTGCAGCAAGCGGTCCACGCTGGTTTGCCCCAGCAGGCGAAAATCCTGTTTGATGGTGGTTAACGGCG
GGATATAACATGAGCTGTCTTCGGTATCGTCGTATCCCACTACCGAGATATCCGCACCAACGCGCAGCCC
GGACTCGGTAATGGCGCGCATTGCGCCCAGCGCCATCTGATCGTTGGCAACCAGCATCGCAGTGGGAACG
ATGCCCTCATTCAGCATTTGCATGGTTTGTTGAAAACCGGACATGGCACTCCAGTCGCCTTCCCGTTCCG
CTATCGGCTGAATTTGATTGCGAGTGAGATATTTATGCCAGCCAGCCAGACGCAGACGCGCCGAGACAGA
ACTTAATGGGCCCGCTAACAGCGCGATTTGCTGGTGACCCAATGCGACCAGATGCTCCACGCCCAGTCGC
GTACCGTCTTCATGGGAGAAAATAATACTGTTGATGGGTGTCTGGTCAGAGACATCAAGAAATAACGCCG
GAACATTAGTGCAGGCAGCTTCCACAGCAATGGCATCCTGGTCATCCAGCGGATAGTTAATGATCAGCCC
ACTGACGCGTTGCGCGAGAAGATTGTGCACCGCCGCTTTACAGGCTTCGACGCCGCTTCGTTCTACCATC
GACACCACCACGCTGGCACCCAGTTGATCGGCGCGAGATTTAATCGCCGCGACAATTTGCGACGGCGCGT
GCAGGGCCAGACTGGAGGTGGCAACGCCAATCAGCAACGACTGTTTGCCCGCCAGTTGTTGTGCCACGCG
GTTGGGAATGTAATTCAGCTCCGCCATCGCCGCTTCCACTTTTTCCCGCGTTTTCGCAGAAACGTGGCTG
GCCTGGTTCACCACGCGGGAAACGGTCTGATAAGAGACACCGGCATACTCTGCGACATCGTATAACGTTA
CTGGTTTCACATTCACCACCCTGAATTGACTCTCTTCCGGGCGCTATCATGCCATACCGCGAAAGGTTTT
GCGCCATTCGATGGTGTCCGGGATCTCGACGCTCTCCCTTATGCGACTCCTGCATTAGGAAGCAGCCCAG
TAGTAGGTTGAGGCCGTTGAGCACCGCCGCCGCAAGGAATGGTGCATGCAAGGAGATGGCGCCCAACAGT
CCCCCGGCCACGGGGCCTGCCACCATACCCACGCCGAAACAAGCGCTCATGAGCCCGAAGTGGCGAGCCC
GATCTTCCCCATCGGTGATGTCGGCGATATAGGCGCCAGCAACCGCACCTGTGGCGCCGGTGATGCCGGC
CACGATGCGTCCGGCGTAGAGGATCGAGATCTCGATCCCGCGAAATTAATACGACTCACTATAGGGGAAT
TGTGAGCGGATAACAATTCCCCTCTAGAAATAATTTTGTTTAACTTTAAGAAGGAGATATACATATGGGT
AGCAGCCATCATCATCATCACCACGGCAGCGAGAACCTGTACTTTCAAGGCAGCGACATGTATATCGAGC
GTGCGGGCGACATTACCTGGGAAAAGGATGCGGAAGTTACCGGTAACAGCCCGCGTCTGGATGTTGCGCT
GGACGAAAGCGGTGACTTCAGCCTGGTTGAAGACGATGGTCCGCCGATGGCTGGCGGTGGTGGTAGCGGC
GGTGGCGGTAGCGGCGCGCTGTGGGACGTGCCGGCGCCGAAGGAAGTGAAAAAGGGCGAAACCACCGACG
GTGTTTACCGTGTGATGACCCGTCGTCTGCTGGGTAGCACCCAGGTTGGTGTTGGTGTGATGCAGGAAGG
TGTTTTCCACACCATGTGGCACGTTACCAAGGGTAGCGCGCTGCGTAGCGGCGAAGGTCGTCTGGACCCG
TATTGGGGTGATGTTAAGCAGGACCTGGTTAGCTACTGCGGTCCGTTTAAACTGGACGCGGCGTGGGATG
GTCACAGCGAAGTGCAGCTGCTGGCGGTTCCGCCGGGTGAACGTGCGCGTAACATCCAGACCCTGCCGGG
TATCTTCAAAACCAAGGACGGCGATATTGGTGCGGTTGCGCTGGATTATCCGGCGGGCACCAGCGGTAGC
CCGATTCTGGACAAATGCGGCCGTGTTATTGGCCTGTACGGTAACGGCGTTGTGATCAAGAACGGTAGCT
ACGTTAGCGCGATCACCCAGGGTCGTCGTGAGGAAGAAACCCCGGTGGAGTGCTTTGAACCGAGCATGCT
GAAAAAATAAGGATCCGGCTGCTAACAAAGCCCGAAAGGAAGCTGAGTTGGCTGCTGCCACCGCTGAGCA
ATAACTAGCATAACCCCTTGGGGCCTCTAAACGGGTCTTGAGGGGTTTTTTGCTGAAAGGAGGAACTATA
TCCGGATATCCCGCAAGAGGCCCGGCAGTACCGGCATAACCAAGCCTATGCCTACAGCATCCAGGGTGAC
GGTGCCGAGGATGACGATGAGCGCATTGTTAGATTTCATACACGGTGCCTGACTGCGTTAGCAATTTAAC
TGTGATAAACTACCGCATTAAAGCTTATCGATGATAAGCTGTCAAACATGAGAA
Features (pLannotate 1.2.2; 19 found; start..end, strand, type, name):
    104..208     +  promoter       AmpR promoter: bla
    209..1069    +  CDS            AmpR: β-lactamase; bla; confers resistance to ampicillin, carbenicillin, and related antibiotics
   1240..1828    +  rep_origin     ori: high-copy-number ColE1/pMB1/pBR322/pUC origin of replication
   2014..2153    -  misc_feature   bom: basis of mobility region from pBR322
   2255..2446    -  CDS            rop: Rop protein, which maintains plasmids at low copy number; rop
   2463..2843    +  CDS            YPB1_ECOLX: Protein predicted: Swiss-Prot protein existence level 4. From Escherichia coli.
   3085..3709    -  CDS            TcR (fragment): tetracycline efflux protein; tet; confers resistance to tetracycline
   3724..3745    -  protein_bind   CAP binding site: CAP binding activates transcription in the presence of cAMP. E. coli catabolite activator protein
   3758..4840    -  CDS            lacI: lac repressor; lacI; The lac repressor binds to the lac operator to inhibit transcription in E. coli. This inhibition can be relieved by adding lactose or isopropyl-β-D-thiogalactopyranoside (IPTG).
   4841..4918    -  promoter       lacI promoter: lacI
   4926..5205    -  CDS            TcR (fragment): tetracycline efflux protein; tet; confers resistance to tetracycline
   5227..5245    +  promoter       T7 promoter: promoter for bacteriophage T7 RNA polymerase
   5246..5270    +  protein_bind   lac operator: The lac repressor binds to the lac operator to inhibit transcription in E. coli. This inhibition can be relieved by adding lactose or isopropyl-β-D-thiogalactopyranoside (IPTG). lac repressor encoded by lacI
   5285..5307    +  RBS            RBS: efficient ribosome binding site from bacteriophage T7 gene 10 (Olins and Rangwala, 1989)
   5375..6097    +  CDS            POLG_ZIKVF (fragment): Experimental evidence at protein level: Swiss-Prot protein existence level 1. [RNA-directed RNA polymerase NS5]: Replicates the viral (+) and (-) RNA genome, and performs the capping of genomes in the cytoplasm (PubMed:30951555). Methylates viral RNA cap at guanine N-7 and ribose 2'-O positions. Once sufficient NS5 is expressed, binds to the cap-proximal structure and inhibits further translation of the viral genome (By similarity). Besides its role in RNA genome replication, also prevents the establishment of a cellular antiviral state by blocking the interferon-alpha/beta (IFN-alpha/beta) si
   6108..6157    +  CDS            SET1 (fragment): solubility-enhancement tag derived from T7 phage gene 10B
   6165..6212    +  terminator     T7 terminator: transcription terminator for bacteriophage T7 RNA polymerase
   6235..6339    -  CDS            TcR (fragment): tetracycline efflux protein; tet; confers resistance to tetracycline
   6387..6415    -  promoter       tet promoter: E. coli promoter for tetracycline efflux protein gene
