[The description below was written by a language model from this plasmid's Addgene catalogue record and pLannotate feature annotations shown in this document.]
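Description:
gZiPro W83F is a bacterial expression plasmid built on the pET11a backbone for producing a mutant Zika virus protease in E. coli. It carries the pBR322-type ColE1 origin together with the bom site and the rop gene, and is selected through the β-lactamase (AmpR) marker. The catalogue lists it as high copy, although rop normally moderates copy number. Several short tetracycline-resistance fragments and the tet promoter in the feature table are non-functional remnants of the pBR322 ancestry of the backbone.

The payload is a roughly 795 bp insert cloned between NdeI and BamHI. It encodes the "glycine-linked" ZIKV protease, in which the NS2B cofactor region is joined through a glycine linker to the NS3 protease domain to give a single-chain enzyme. An N-terminal His6 tag followed by a TEV cleavage site allows affinity purification and tag removal. The annotation tool matches this region only generically to the Zika polyprotein, and the NS5 function text attached to that hit does not describe this insert. Expression is driven by the T7 promoter with an adjacent lac operator and the T7 gene 10 ribosome binding site, and ends at the T7 terminator. The plasmid-borne lacI gene supplies repressor, so transcription is IPTG-inducible in hosts that provide T7 RNA polymerase. The short SET1/gene 10-like hit just downstream of the insert is probably residual vector sequence rather than a fused tag.

The construct carries two substitutions, R95*A and W83F. According to the record, it is used for protease activity and inhibition assays and for 19F-NMR resonance assignment. Replacing a tryptophan with phenylalanine would fit a strategy of assigning signals by removing individual labelled residues, but the record does not spell out this rationale or that of R95*A.
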