Addgene plasmid #198446: gZiPro W83F
Purpose: Activity/inhibition assays, 19F-NMR assignment
Depositing lab: Ute Hellmich & Tanja Schirmeister. Depositing organization: Johannes Gutenberg-Universitaet Mainz. Publication: The effects of allosteric and competitive inhibitors on ZIKV protease conformational dynamics explored through smFRET, nanoDSF, DSF, and (19)F NMR. Maus H, Hammerschmidt SJ, Hinze G, Barthels F, Perez Carrillo VH, Hellmich UA, Basche T, Schirmeister T. Eur J Med Chem. 2023 Oct 5;258:115573. doi: 10.1016/j.ejmech.2023.115573. Epub 2023 Jun 21. PubMed 37379675.
Backbone
  Vector backbone: pET11a
  Backbone manufacturer: MilliporeSigma (Novagen)
  Backbone size w/o insert (bp): 5677
  Vector type: Bacterial Expression
Growth in bacteria
  Bacterial resistance: Ampicillin, 100 μg/mL
  Growth temperature: 37°C
  Growth strain: DH5alpha
  Copy number: High Copy
Gene/Insert
  Gene/Insert name: glycine linked Zika virus NS2B-NS3 (alt name: glycine linked ZIKV NS2Bcf-NS3pro)
  Species: Zika Virus (KJ776791.2)
  Insert size (bp): 795
  Mutation: R95*A, W83F
  Promoter: T7 promoter
  Tag / fusion protein: His6-TEV (N terminal on insert)
  Cloning method: Restriction Enzyme; 5′ cloning site NdeI (not destroyed); 3′ cloning site BamHI (not destroyed)
  Sequencing primers: 5′ T7 prom; 3′ T7 term
Terms and licenses: Academic/Nonprofit Terms; Industry Terms: Not Available to Industry
How to cite: gZiPro W83F was a gift from Ute Hellmich & Tanja Schirmeister (Addgene plasmid # 198446 ; http://n2t.net/addgene:198446 ; RRID:Addgene_198446)
